>Addgene plasmid #16676 | XE212 RGS9-pcDNA3.1 | addgene partial sequence | sequence record 23477 | CMV-Forward
CGNGGGGCNTTAGCGAGCTCTCTGGCTACTAGAGAACCCACTGCTTACTGGCTTATCGAAATTAATACGA
CTCACTATAGGGAGACCCAAGCTGGCTAGCGTTTAAACGGGCCCTCTAGACTCGAGCGGCCGCCACTGTG
CTGGATATCTGCAGAATTCCACCACACTGGACTAGTGGATCCATGACGATCCGACACCAAGGCCAGCAGT
ACAGGCCGAGGATGGCATTTCTCCAAAAGATCGAAGCCCTGGTGAAGGACATGCAGAACCCAGAGACGGG
AGTCAGAATGCATAACCAGAGAGTCCTGGTCACCAGTGTCCCTCACGCCATGACAGGAGGTGACGTGCTG
CAGTGGATCACCCAGCGCCTTTGGATCTCTAACCTGGAGGCACAGAACCTGGGCAACCTTATTGTCAAGT
ATGGCTACATCTATCCTTTGCAAGACCCCAAGAATCTCATCCTCAAGCCGGACAGCAGTCTCTACCGATT
TCAGACGCCATATTTCTGGCCCACGCAGCAGTGGCCAGCTGAAGACACAGACTACGCCATCTATCTAGCG
AAGCGGAATATCAAGAAGAAGGGGATTTTAGAAGAATATGAAAAGGAAAATTATGATTTCTTGAACAAGA
AGATTAATTACAAGTGGGATTTTGTCATCATGCGGGCCAAAGAGCAGTACCGGACTGGAAAGGAAAGGAA
CAAAGCCGACAGGTACGCGCTGGACTGCCAGGAGAAGGCGTATTGGCTGGTGCACCGAAGTCCGCCTGGA
ATGAACAATGTGTTANACTACGGCCTGGACC
