[The description below was written by a language model from this plasmid's Addgene catalogue record.]
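Description:
XE212 RGS9-pcDNA3.1 is a mammalian expression plasmid built on the commercial pcDNA3.1 backbone (about 5.4 kb without insert) and carrying mouse Rgs9 as its insert. The plasmid is maintained in E. coli as a high-copy construct under ampicillin selection. No feature table accompanies the record, so the individual elements are not itemised. The pcDNA3.1 family generally drives inserts from the strong constitutive CMV immediate-early promoter, with a downstream polyadenylation signal. These vectors typically also carry a separate drug-resistance cassette for selecting stable mammalian transfectants, but the record does not say which pcDNA3.1 variant or mammalian marker is present here.

The insert encodes regulator of G-protein signaling 9, a member of the RGS family. These proteins act as GTPase-activating proteins for heterotrimeric G-protein alpha subunits and so speed the termination of G-protein-coupled receptor signaling. The gene entry lists the aliases RGS9-1 and RGS9-2, which correspond to alternative isoforms, but the record does not state which isoform was cloned. It also does not say whether the full-length coding sequence is present or whether any epitope tag or fusion partner is attached. The insert was introduced by restriction enzyme cloning, although the sites used are not given.

The record states no specific purpose. A construct of this design is suited to transient or stable overexpression of mouse RGS9 in cultured mammalian cells, for example to test how the protein affects G-protein-dependent signaling pathways.
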