Addgene plasmid #16676: XE212 RGS9-pcDNA3.1
Depositing lab: Randall Moon. Depositing organization: University of Washington.
Backbone
  Vector backbone: pCDNA3.1
  Backbone manufacturer: Invitrogen
  Backbone size w/o insert (bp): 5428
  Vector type: Mammalian Expression
Growth in bacteria
  Bacterial resistance: Ampicillin, 100 μg/mL
  Growth temperature: 37°C
  Growth strain: DH5alpha
  Copy number: High Copy
Gene/Insert
  Gene/Insert name: RGS9
  Species: M. musculus (mouse)
  Entrez Gene: Rgs9 (a.k.a. RGS9-1, Rgs9-2)
  Cloning method: Restriction Enzyme
  Sequencing primers: 5′ NA
Terms and licenses: Academic/Nonprofit Terms; Industry Terms: Not Available to Industry
How to cite: XE212 RGS9-pcDNA3.1 was a gift from Randall Moon (Addgene plasmid # 16676 ; http://n2t.net/addgene:16676 ; RRID:Addgene_16676)
